>Addgene plasmid #157456 | pD649-HAsp-LRFN1-COMP5AP-AviTag-9xHis | depositor full sequence | sequence record 304021 | Full Sequence
TTTCAATATTATTGAAGCATTTATCAGGGTTATTGTCTCATGAGCGGATACATATTTGAATGTATTTAGA
AAAATAAACAAATAGGGGTCAGTGTTACAACCAATTAACCAATTCTGAACATTATCGCGAGCCCATTTAT
ACCTGAATATGGCTCATAACACCCCTTGCTCATGACCAAAATCCCTTAACGTGAGTTACGCGCGCGTCGT
TCCACTGAGCGTCAGACCCCGTAGAAAAGATCAAAGGATCTTCTTGAGATCCTTTTTTTCTGCGCGTAAT
CTGCTGCTTGCAAACAAAAAAACCACCGCTACCAGCGGTGGTTTGTTTGCCGGATCAAGAGCTACCAACT
CTTTTTCCGAAGGTAACTGGCTTCAGCAGAGCGCAGATACCAAATACTGTTCTTCTAGTGTAGCCGTAGT
TAGCCCACCACTTCAAGAACTCTGTAGCACCGCCTACATACCTCGCTCTGCTAATCCTGTTACCAGTGGC
TGCTGCCAGTGGCGATAAGTCGTGTCTTACCGGGTTGGACTCAAGACGATAGTTACCGGATAAGGCGCAG
CGGTCGGGCTGAACGGGGGGTTCGTGCACACAGCCCAGCTTGGAGCGAACGACCTACACCGAACTGAGAT
ACCTACAGCGTGAGCTATGAGAAAGCGCCACGCTTCCCGAAGGGAGAAAGGCGGACAGGTATCCGGTAAG
CGGCAGGGTCGGAACAGGAGAGCGCACGAGGGAGCTTCCAGGGGGAAACGCCTGGTATCTTTATAGTCCT
GTCGGGTTTCGCCACCTCTGACTTGAGCGTCGATTTTTGTGATGCTCGTCAGGGGGGCGGAGCCTATGGA
AAAACGCCAGCAACGCGGCCTTTTTACGGTTCCTGGCCTTTTGCTGGCCTTTTGCTCACATGTTCTTTCC
TGCGTTATCCCCTGATTCTGTGGATAACCGTATTACCGCCTTTGAGTGAGCTGATACCGCTCGCCGCAGC
CGAACGACCGAGCGCAGCGAGTCAGTGAGCGAGGAAGCGGAAGGCGAGAGTAGGGAACTGCCAGGCATCA
AACTAAGCAGAAGGCCCCTGACGGATGGCCTTTTTGCGTTTCTACAAACTCTTTCTGTGTTGTAAAACGA
CGGCCAGTCTTAAGCTCGGGCCCCCTGGGCGGTTCTGATAACGAGTAATCGTTAATCCGCAAATAACGTA
AAAACCCGCTTCGGCGGGTTTTTTTATGGGGGGAGTTTAGGGAAAGAGCATTTGTCAGAATATTTAAGGG
CGCCTGTCACTTTGCTTGATATATGAGAATTATTTAACCTTATAAATGAGAAAAAAGCAACGCACTTTAA
ATAAGATACGTTGCTTTTTCGATTGATGAACACCTATAATTAAACTATTCATCTATTATTTATGATTTTT
TGTATATACAATATTTCTAGTTTGTTAAAGAGAATTAAGAAAATAAATCTCGAAAATAATAAAGGGAAAA
TCAGTTTTTGATATCAAAATTATACATGTCAACGATAATACAAAATATAATACAAACTATAAGATGTTAT
CAGTATTTATTATCATTTAGAATAAATTTTGTGTCGCCCTTAATTGTGAGCGGATAACAATTACGAGCTT
CATGCACAGTGGCGTTGACTCAATATTGGCCATTAGCCATATTATTCATTGGTTATATAGCATAAATCAA
TATTGGCTATTGGCCATTGCATACGTTGTATCTATATCATAATATGTACATTTATATTGGCTCATGTCCA
ATATGACCGCCATGTTGGCATTGATTATTGACTAGTTATTAATAGTAATCAATTACGGGGTCATTAGTTC
ATAGCCCATATATGGAGTTCCGCGTTACATAACTTACGGTAAATGGCCCGCCTGGCTGACCGCCCAACGA
CCCCCGCCCATTGACGTCAATAATGACGTATGTTCCCATAGTAACGCCAATAGGGACTTTCCATTGACGT
CAATGGGTGGAGTATTTACGGTAAACTGCCCACTTGGCAGTACATCAAGTGTATCATATGCCAAGTACGC
CCCCTATTGACGTCAATGACGGTAAATGGCCCGCCTGGCATTATGCCCAGTACATGACCTTATGGGACTT
TCCTACTTGGCAGTACATCTACGTATTAGTCATCGCTATTACCATGGTGATGCGGTTTTGGCAGTACATC
AATGGGCGTGGATAGCGGTTTGACTCACGGGGATTTCCAAGTCTCCACCCCATTGACGTCAATGGGAGTT
TGTTTTGGCACCAAAATCAACGGGACTTTCCAAAATGTCGTAACAACTCCGCCCCATTGACGCAAATGGG
CGGTAGGCGTGTACGGTGGGAGGTCTATATAAGCAGAGCTCGTTTAGTGAACCGTCAGATCGCCTGGAGA
CGCCATCCACGCTGTTTTGACCTCCATAGAAGACACCGGGACCGATCCAGCCTCCGCGGCCGGGAACGGT
GCATTGGAACGCGGATTCCCCGTGCCAAGAGTGACGTAAGTACCGCCTATAGAGTCTATAGGCCCACCCC
CTTGGCTTCGTTAGAACGCGGCTACAATTAATACATAACCTTATGTATCATACACATACGATTTAGGTGA
CACTATAGAATAACATCCACTTTGCCTTTCTCTCCACAGGTGTCCACTCCCAGGTCCAACTGCACCTCGG
TTCTATCGAAAACGCGCCTGCTAGCGCCACCATGAAGACCATCATTGCCCTGAGCTACATCTTCTGCCTG
GTGTTCGCTGCGGCCGCCCAACCTTGTCCTGGCAGATGTATCTGTCAGAACGTGGCCCCTACACTGACCA
TGCTGTGTGCCAAGACCGGCCTGCTGTTTGTGCCTCCTGCCATCGACAGACGCGTGGTGGAACTGAGACT
GACCGACAACTTTATCGCCGCCGTGCGGAGAAGAGACTTCGCCAATATGACCAGCCTGGTGCACCTGACA
CTGAGCAGAAACACCATCGGACAGGTGGCCGCTGGCGCCTTTGCTGATCTGAGAGCACTGAGAGCCCTGC
ACCTGGACAGCAACAGACTGGCTGAAGTGCGGGGCGATCAGCTGAGAGGACTGGGCAATCTGAGACACCT
GATCCTGGGCAACAACCAGATCAGAAGAGTGGAAAGCGCCGCCTTCGACGCCTTTCTGAGCACCGTGGAA
GATCTGGACCTGAGCTACAACAACCTGGAAGCCCTGCCTTGGGAAGCCGTGGGCCAGATGGTCAACCTGA
ACACACTGACCCTGGACCACAATCTGATCGACCACATTGCCGAGGGCACCTTCGTCCAGCTGCACAAGCT
CGTCAGACTGGACATGACCAGCAATCGGCTGCACAAACTGCCTCCAGACGGCCTGTTCCTGAGAAGCCAA
GGCACAGGACCCAAGCCTCCAACACCTCTGACCGTGTCCTTTGGCGGCAATCCCCTGCACTGCAATTGCG
AGCTGCTGTGGCTGAGAAGGCTGACCAGAGAGGACGACCTGGAAACCTGTGCCACACCTGAGCACCTGAC
CGACCGGTACTTTTGGTCTATCCCCGAAGAGGAATTTCTGTGCGAGCCTCCTCTGATCACCAGACAGGCT
GGTGGTAGAGCCCTGGTGGTTGAAGGACAGGCCGTGTCTCTGAGATGCAGAGCCGTGGGAGATCCTGAGC
CTGTGGTGCATTGGGTTGCCCCTGATGGTAGACTGCTGGGCAACTCCAGCCGGACAAGAGTTAGAGGCGA
CGGCACCCTGGACGTGACCATCACCACACTGAGAGACAGCGGCACCTTCACCTGTATCGCCAGCAATGCT
GCCGGCGAAGCCACAGCTCCTGTGGAAGTTTGTGTGGTGCCCCTGCCTCTGATGGCTCCTCCACCAGCTG
CTCCACCTCCACTGACAGAGCCTGGCAGCTCCGATATCGCTACACCTGGTAGACCTGGCGCCAACGATTC
TGCCGCTGAAAGAAGGCTGGTTGCCGCCGAGCTGACCTCCAACTCTGTGCTGATTAGATGGCCCGCTCAG
AGGCCTGTGCCTGGCATCAGAATGTATCAGGTGCAGTACAACAGCAGCGTGGACGACTCCCTGGTGTACA
GAATGATCCCCTCTACCAGCCAGACCTTCCTGGTCAATGATCTGGCTGCCGGAAGGGCCTACGATCTGTG
TGTGCTGGCCGTGTATGACGATGGCGCTACAGCTCTGCCTGCCACAAGAGTTGTGGGCTGCGTGCAGTTT
ACCACAGCCGGCGATCCTGCTCCTTGTAGACCTCTGAGGGCCCACTTTCTCGGAGGCACTATGGGCGCGC
CGGAAGATCAAGTTGATCCAAGATTGATTGATGGCAAGGGCGGATCTCTGGAGGTGCTGTTCCAGGGACC
AGGCGGAAGCGGCAATCCCGGCGGCGATCTGGCCCCCCAGATGCTGCGCGAGCTGCAGGAGACCAATGCC
GCCCTGCAGGACGTGCGCGAGCTGCTGCGCCACCGCGTGAAGGAGATCACCTTCCTGAAGAACACCGTGA
TGGAGTGCGACGCCTGCGGTATGCAGCCCTCTAGAGGCTCCGGCTCCATCATCCCAGTTGAGGAGGAGAA
CCCGGACTTCTGGAACCGCGAGGCAGCCGAGGCCCTGGGTGCCGCCAAGAAGCTGCAGCCTGCACAGACA
GCCGCCAAGAACCTCATCATCTTCCTGGGCGATGGGATGGGGGTGTCTACGGTGACAGCTGCCAGGATCC
TAAAAGGGCAGAAGAAGGACAAACTGGGGCCTGAGATACCCCTGGCCATGGACCGCTTCCCATATGTGGC
TCTGTCCAAGACATACAATGTAGACAAACATGTGCCAGACAGTGGAGCCACAGCCACGGCCTACCTGTGC
GGGGTCAAGGGCAACTTCCAGACCATTGGCTTGAGTGCAGCCGCCCGCTTTAACCAGTGCAACACGACAC
GCGGCAACGAGGTCATCTCCGTGATGAATCGGGCCAAGAAAGCAGGGAAGTCAGTGGGAGTGGTAACCAC
CACACGAGTGCAGCACGCCTCGCCAGCCGGCACCTACGCCCACACGGTGAACCGCAACTGGTACTCGGAC
GCCGACGTGCCTGCCTCGGCCCGCCAGGAGGGGTGCCAGGACATCGCTACGCAGCTCATCTCCAACATGG
ACATTGACGTGATCCTAGGTGGAGGCCGAAAGTACATGTTTCGCATGGGAACCCCAGACCCTGAGTACCC
AGATGACTACAGCCAAGGTGGGACCAGGCTGGACGGGAAGAATCTGGTGCAGGAATGGCTGGCGAAGCGC
CAGGGTGCCCGGTATGTGTGGAACCGCACTGAGCTCATGCAGGCTTCCCTGGACCCGTCTGTGACCCATC
TCATGGGTCTCTTTGAGCCTGGAGACATGAAATACGAGATCCACCGAGACTCCACACTGGACCCCTCCCT
GATGGAGATGACAGAGGCTGCCCTGCGCCTGCTGAGCAGGAACCCCCGCGGCTTCTTCCTCTTCGTGGAG
GGTGGTCGCATCGACCATGGTCATCATGAAAGCAGGGCTTACCGGGCACTGACTGAGACGATCATGTTCG
ACGACGCCATTGAGAGGGCGGGCCAGCTCACCAGCGAGGAGGACACGCTGAGCCTCGTCACTGCCGACCA
CTCCCACGTCTTCTCCTTCGGAGGCTACCCCCTGCGAGGGAGCTCCATCTTCGGGCTGGCCCCTGGCAAG
GCCCGGGACAGGAAGGCCTACACGGTCCTCCTATACGGAAACGGTCCAGGCTATGTGCTCAAGGACGGCG
CCCGGCCGGATGTTACCGAGAGCGAGAGCGGGAGCCCCGAGTATCGGCAGCAGTCAGCAGTGCCCCTGGA
CGAAGAGACCCACGCAGGCGAGGACGTGGCGGTGTTCGCGCGCGGCCCGCAGGCGCACCTGGTTCACGGC
GTGCAGGAGCAGACCTTCATAGCGCACGTCATGGCCTTCGCCGCCTGCCTGGAGCCCTACACCGCCTGCG
ACCTGGCGCCCCCCGCCGGCACCACCGACGCCGCGCACCCGGGTGGCGGAGGACTGAACGACATCTTCGA
GGCTCAGAAAATCGAATGGCACGAACATCACCATCACCATCACCATCACCATTAAGGCCGGCCTGTAGTC
ACTGGCACAACGCGTTACCCGGTAAGCCAATCGGGTATACACGGTCGTCATACTGCAGACAGGGTTCTTC
TACTTTGCAAGATAGTCTTGAGTAGTAAAATAAATAGATAGAGAAAATCAGCCTCGACTGTGCCTTCTAG
TTGCCAGCCATCTGTTGTTTGCCCCTCCCCCGTGCCTTCCTTGACCCTGGAAGGTGCCACTCCCACTGTC
CTTTCCTAATAAAATGAGGAAATTGCATCACAACACTCAACCCTATCTCGGTCTATTCTTTTGATTTATA
AGGGATTTTGCCGATTTCGGCCTATTGGTTAAAAAATGAGCTGATTTAACAAAAATTTAACGCGAATTAA
TTCTGTGGAATGTGTGTCAGTTAGGGTGTGGAAAGTCCCCAGGCTCCCCAGCAGGCAGAAGTATGCAAAG
CATGCATCTCAATTAGTCAGCAACCAGGTGTGGAAAGTCCCCAGGCTCCCCAGCAGGCAGAAGTATGCAA
AGCATGCATCTCAATTAGTCAGCAACCATAGTCCCGCCCCTAACTCCGCCCATCCCGCCCCTAACTCCGC
CCAGTTCCGCCCATTCTCCGCCCCATGGCTGACTAATTTTTTTTATTTATGCAGAGGCCGAGGCCGCCTC
TGCCTCTGAGCTATTCCAGAAGTAGTGAGGAGGCTTTTTTGGAGGCCTAGGCTTTTGCAAAAAGCTCCCG
GGAGCTTGTATATCCATTTTCGGATCTGATCAGCACGTGTTGACAATTAATCATCGGCATAGTATATCGG
CATAGTATAATACGACAAGGTGAGGAACTAAACCATGACCGAGTACAAGCCCACGGTGCGCCTCGCCACC
CGCGACGACGTCCCCAGGGCCGTACGCACCCTCGCCGCCGCGTTCGCCGACTACCCCGCCACGCGCCACA
CCGTCGATCCGGACCGCCACATCGAGCGGGTCACCGAGCTGCAAGAACTCTTCCTCACGCGCGTCGGGCT
CGACATCGGCAAGGTGTGGGTCGCGGACGACGGCGCCGCGGTGGCGGTCTGGACCACGCCGGAGAGCGTC
GAAGCGGGGGCGGTGTTCGCCGAGATCGGCCCGCGCATGGCCGAGTTGAGCGGTTCCCGGCTGGCCGCGC
AGCAACAGATGGAAGGCCTCCTGGCGCCGCACCGGCCCAAGGAGCCCGCGTGGTTCCTGGCCACCGTCGG
CGTCTCGCCCGACCACCAGGGCAAGGGTCTGGGCAGCGCCGTCGTGCTCCCCGGAGTGGAGGCGGCCGAG
CGCGCCGGGGTGCCCGCCTTCCTGGAGACATCCGCGCCCCGCAACCTCCCCTTCTACGAGCGGCTCGGCT
TCACCGTCACCGCCGACGTCGAGGTGCCCGAAGGACCGCGCACCTGGTGCATGACCCGCAAGCCCGGTGC
CTGACACGTGCTACGAGATTTCGATTCCACCGCCGCCTTCTATGAAAGGTTGGGCTTCGGAATCGTTTTC
CGGGACGCCGGCTGGATGATCCTCCAGCGCGGGGATCTCATGCTGGAGTTCTTCGCCCACCCCAACTTGT
TTATTGCAGCTTATAATGGTTACAAATAAAGCAATAGCATCACAAATTTCACAAATAAAGCATTTTTTTC
ACTGCATTCTAGTTGTGGTTTGTCCAAACTCATCAATGTATCTTATCATGTCTGTATACCGTCGACCTCT
AGCTAGAGCTTGGCGTAATCATGGTCATTACCAATGCTTAATCAGTGAGGCACCTATCTCAGCGATCTGT
CTATTTCGTTCATCCATAGTTGCCTGACTCCCCGTCGTGTAGATAACTACGATACGGGAGGGCTTACCAT
CTGGCCCCAGCGCTGCGATGATACCGCGAGAACCACGCTCACCGGCTCCGGATTTATCAGCAATAAACCA
GCCAGCCGGAAGGGCCGAGCGCAGAAGTGGTCCTGCAACTTTATCCGCCTCCATCCAGTCTATTAATTGT
TGCCGGGAAGCTAGAGTAAGTAGTTCGCCAGTTAATAGTTTGCGCAACGTTGTTGCCATCGCTACAGGCA
TCGTGGTGTCACGCTCGTCGTTTGGTATGGCTTCATTCAGCTCCGGTTCCCAACGATCAAGGCGAGTTAC
ATGATCCCCCATGTTGTGCAAAAAAGCGGTTAGCTCCTTCGGTCCTCCGATCGTTGTCAGAAGTAAGTTG
GCCGCAGTGTTATCACTCATGGTTATGGCAGCACTGCATAATTCTCTTACTGTCATGCCATCCGTAAGAT
GCTTTTCTGTGACTGGTGAGTACTCAACCAAGTCATTCTGAGAATAGTGTATGCGGCGACCGAGTTGCTC
TTGCCCGGCGTCAATACGGGATAATACCGCGCCACATAGCAGAACTTTAAAAGTGCTCATCATTGGAAAA
CGTTCTTCGGGGCGAAAACTCTCAAGGATCTTACCGCTGTTGAGATCCAGTTCGATGTAACCCACTCGTG
CACCCAACTGATCTTCAGCATCTTTTACTTTCACCAGCGTTTCTGGGTGAGCAAAAACAGGAAGGCAAAA
TGCCGCAAAAAAGGGAATAAGGGCGACACGGAAATGTTGAATACTCATATTCTTCCTT
Features (pLannotate 1.2.2; 24 found; start..end, strand, type, name):
    119..143     -  CDS            KanR (fragment): aminoglycoside phosphotransferase; aph(3')-Ia; confers resistance to kanamycin
    254..842     +  rep_origin     ori: high-copy-number ColE1/pMB1/pBR322/pUC origin of replication
   1067..1084    +  terminator     rrnB T2 terminator (fragment): transcription terminator T2 from the E. coli rrnB gene
   1109..1128    -  CDS            lacZα (fragment): LacZα fragment of β-galactosidase; lacZ fragment
   1584..1600    +  protein_bind   lac operator: The lac repressor binds to the lac operator to inhibit transcription in E. coli. This inhibition can be relieved by adding lactose or isopropyl-β-D-thiogalactopyranoside (IPTG). lac repressor encoded by lacI
   1843..2146    +  enhancer       CMV enhancer: human cytomegalovirus immediate early enhancer
   2147..2350    +  promoter       CMV promoter: human cytomegalovirus (CMV) immediate early promoter
   2486..2529    +  intron         CMV intron (fragment): modified intron A from human cytomegalovirus
   2581..2599    +  promoter       SP6 promoter: promoter for bacteriophage SP6 RNA polymerase
   2603..2640    +  CDS            IgH signal sequence (fragment): signal sequence from the mouse immunoglobulin heavy chain variable region
   2707..4263    +  CDS            LRFN1 (fragment): LRFN1_HUMAN - Also known as KIAA1484, SALM2. Experimental evidence at protein level: Swiss-Prot protein existence level 1. Promotes neurite outgrowth in hippocampal neurons. Involved in the regulation and maintenance of excitatory synapses. Induces the clustering of excitatory postsynaptic proteins, including DLG4, DLGAP1, GRIA1 and GRIN1 (By similarity). From Homo sapiens (Human).
   4360..4539    +  CDS            Comp (fragment): COMP_RAT - Experimental evidence at protein level: Swiss-Prot protein existence level 1. May play a role in the structural integrity of cartilage via its interaction with other extracellular matrix proteins such as the collagens and fibronectin. Can mediate the interaction of chondrocytes with the cartilage extracellular matrix through interaction with cell surface integrin receptors. Could play a role in the pathogenesis of osteoarthritis. Potent suppressor of apoptosis in both primary chondrocytes and transformed cells. Suppresses apoptosis by blocking the activation of caspase-3 and by indu
   4527..5979    +  CDS            SEAP (fragment): secreted alkaline phosphatase from human placenta The natural enzyme has a C-terminal transmembrane sequence that is replaced by a GPI anchor.
   6004..6045    +  CDS            AviTag™ (fragment): peptide tag that allows for enzymatic biotinylation
   6049..6072    +  CDS            8xHis: 8xHis affinity tag
   6218..6329    +  polyA_signal   bGH poly(A) signal: bovine growth hormone polyadenylation signal
   6330..6438    +  rep_origin     f1 ori (fragment): f1 bacteriophage origin of replication; arrow indicates direction of (+) strand synthesis
   6452..6781    +  promoter       SV40 promoter: SV40 enhancer and early promoter
   6829..6876    +  promoter       EM7 promoter: synthetic bacterial promoter&nbsp
   6895..7494    +  CDS            PuroR (fragment): puromycin N-acetyltransferase; pac from Streptomyces; confers resistance to puromycin
   7504..7629    +  CDS            ble (fragment): BLE_KLEPN - Experimental evidence at protein level: Swiss-Prot protein existence level 1. Binding protein with a strong affinity to the bleomycin family of antibiotics. Binds to CL990; an antimitotic-antibiotic compound. From Klebsiella pneumoniae.
   7624..7745    +  polyA_signal   SV40 poly(A) signal: SV40 polyadenylation signal
   7798..8658    -  CDS            AmpR: β-lactamase; bla; confers resistance to ampicillin, carbenicillin, and related antibiotics
   8661..89      -  promoter       AmpR promoter (fragment) (across the origin): bla
