[The description below was written by a language model from this plasmid's Addgene catalogue record and pLannotate feature annotations shown in this document.]
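Description:
pD649-HAsp-LRFN1-COMP5AP-AviTag-9xHis is a mammalian expression plasmid (8,668 bp in the depositor's full sequence) built on the pD649 backbone to produce a secreted, tagged form of the extracellular domain of human LRFN1 (also called SALM2 or KIAA1484), a synaptic cell-surface protein. It is maintained in E. coli as a high-copy plasmid through a ColE1/pUC-type origin and selected with ampicillin via a complete β-lactamase gene. The annotation also finds an SV40 early promoter/EM7 promoter unit driving a puromycin N-acetyltransferase coding sequence followed by an SV40 poly(A) signal, which would allow puromycin selection in mammalian cells. Short kanamycin-resistance, lacZα, ble and f1 ori matches are only fragments and are probably cloning remnants.

The expression cassette uses the CMV enhancer and immediate-early promoter, with a partial CMV intron A match and an SP6 promoter just upstream of the coding region. The open reading frame begins with a signal peptide; the name indicates an HA signal peptide, whereas the automated annotation labels a partial match there as a mouse IgH signal sequence. The LRFN1 ectodomain follows, inserted between retained NotI and AscI sites. It is fused at its C terminus to a coiled-coil segment of rat cartilage oligomeric matrix protein, which drives pentamerisation, then to human placental alkaline phosphatase, an AviTag for enzymatic biotinylation, and a polyhistidine tag (9xHis by name, annotated as 8xHis), ending at a bGH poly(A) signal. The resulting pentameric, enzyme-labelled protein is secreted and suits high-avidity detection of weak receptor–ligand interactions, consistent with its origin in a human IgSF cell-surface interactome screen. The depositor notes that some plasmids in this collection may carry an IS4-like transposase insertion upstream of the CMV promoter; no such element is annotated in this record.
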