Addgene plasmid #157456: pD649-HAsp-LRFN1-COMP5AP-AviTag-9xHis
Purpose: Mammalian expression of cell-surface protein extracellular domain fused to COMP5AP-AviTag-9xHis. Protein is secreted from cells.
Depositing lab: Chris Garcia. Depositing organization: Stanford University. Publication: A Human IgSF Cell-Surface Interactome Reveals a Complex Network of Protein-Protein Interactions. Wojtowicz WM, Vielmetter J, Fernandes RA, Siepe DH, Eastman CL, Chisholm GB, Cox S, Klock H, Anderson PW, Rue SM, Miller JJ, Glaser SM, Bragstad ML, Vance J, Lam AW, Lesley SA, Zinn K, Garcia KC. Cell. 2020 Aug 20;182(4):1027-1043.e17. doi: 10.1016/j.cell.2020.07.025. PubMed 32822567.
Backbone
  Vector backbone: pD649
  Backbone size w/o insert (bp): 7153
  Vector type: Mammalian Expression
Growth in bacteria
  Bacterial resistance: Ampicillin, 100 μg/mL
  Growth temperature: 37°C
  Growth strain: DH5alpha
  Copy number: High Copy
Gene/Insert
  Gene/Insert name: LRFN1
  Species: H. sapiens (human)
  Insert size (bp): 1515
  Entrez Gene: LRFN1 (a.k.a. SALM2, KIAA1484)
  Promoter: CMV/SP6
  Tag / fusion protein: COMP5AP-AviTag-9xHis (C terminal on backbone)
  Cloning method: Restriction Enzyme; 5′ cloning site GCGGCCGC (not destroyed); 3′ cloning site GGCGCGCC (not destroyed)
  Sequencing primers: 5′ ATTTAGGTGACACTATAG; 3′ CGTCGCACTCCATCACGGTG
Resource information
  A portion of this plasmid was derived from a plasmid made by: synthesis by ThermoFisher
Terms and licenses: Academic/Nonprofit Terms; Industry Terms: Not Available to Industry
Depositor comments: Some plasmids in this collection may have an IS4-like element ISVsa5 family transposase upstream of the CMV promoter.
How to cite: pD649-HAsp-LRFN1-COMP5AP-AviTag-9xHis was a gift from Chris Garcia (Addgene plasmid # 157456 ; http://n2t.net/addgene:157456 ; RRID:Addgene_157456)
