>Addgene plasmid #157456 | pD649-HAsp-LRFN1-COMP5AP-AviTag-9xHis | depositor partial sequence | sequence record 304022 | insert (extracellular domain)
CAACCTTGTCCTGGCAGATGTATCTGTCAGAACGTGGCCCCTACACTGACCATGCTGTGTGCCAAGACCG
GCCTGCTGTTTGTGCCTCCTGCCATCGACAGACGCGTGGTGGAACTGAGACTGACCGACAACTTTATCGC
CGCCGTGCGGAGAAGAGACTTCGCCAATATGACCAGCCTGGTGCACCTGACACTGAGCAGAAACACCATC
GGACAGGTGGCCGCTGGCGCCTTTGCTGATCTGAGAGCACTGAGAGCCCTGCACCTGGACAGCAACAGAC
TGGCTGAAGTGCGGGGCGATCAGCTGAGAGGACTGGGCAATCTGAGACACCTGATCCTGGGCAACAACCA
GATCAGAAGAGTGGAAAGCGCCGCCTTCGACGCCTTTCTGAGCACCGTGGAAGATCTGGACCTGAGCTAC
AACAACCTGGAAGCCCTGCCTTGGGAAGCCGTGGGCCAGATGGTCAACCTGAACACACTGACCCTGGACC
ACAATCTGATCGACCACATTGCCGAGGGCACCTTCGTCCAGCTGCACAAGCTCGTCAGACTGGACATGAC
CAGCAATCGGCTGCACAAACTGCCTCCAGACGGCCTGTTCCTGAGAAGCCAAGGCACAGGACCCAAGCCT
CCAACACCTCTGACCGTGTCCTTTGGCGGCAATCCCCTGCACTGCAATTGCGAGCTGCTGTGGCTGAGAA
GGCTGACCAGAGAGGACGACCTGGAAACCTGTGCCACACCTGAGCACCTGACCGACCGGTACTTTTGGTC
TATCCCCGAAGAGGAATTTCTGTGCGAGCCTCCTCTGATCACCAGACAGGCTGGTGGTAGAGCCCTGGTG
GTTGAAGGACAGGCCGTGTCTCTGAGATGCAGAGCCGTGGGAGATCCTGAGCCTGTGGTGCATTGGGTTG
CCCCTGATGGTAGACTGCTGGGCAACTCCAGCCGGACAAGAGTTAGAGGCGACGGCACCCTGGACGTGAC
CATCACCACACTGAGAGACAGCGGCACCTTCACCTGTATCGCCAGCAATGCTGCCGGCGAAGCCACAGCT
CCTGTGGAAGTTTGTGTGGTGCCCCTGCCTCTGATGGCTCCTCCACCAGCTGCTCCACCTCCACTGACAG
AGCCTGGCAGCTCCGATATCGCTACACCTGGTAGACCTGGCGCCAACGATTCTGCCGCTGAAAGAAGGCT
GGTTGCCGCCGAGCTGACCTCCAACTCTGTGCTGATTAGATGGCCCGCTCAGAGGCCTGTGCCTGGCATC
AGAATGTATCAGGTGCAGTACAACAGCAGCGTGGACGACTCCCTGGTGTACAGAATGATCCCCTCTACCA
GCCAGACCTTCCTGGTCAATGATCTGGCTGCCGGAAGGGCCTACGATCTGTGTGTGCTGGCCGTGTATGA
CGATGGCGCTACAGCTCTGCCTGCCACAAGAGTTGTGGGCTGCGTGCAGTTTACCACAGCCGGCGATCCT
GCTCCTTGTAGACCTCTGAGGGCCCACTTTCTCGGAGGCACTATG
